>Addgene plasmid #23240 | GFP-pCdc42 | addgene partial sequence | sequence record 29096 | 23240 with EGFP-C
TGGACGAGCTGTACAAGTACTCAGATCTCGAGCTCAAGCTTATGCAGACAATTAAGTGTGTTGTTGTGGG
CGATGGTGCTGTTGGTAAAACATGTCTCCTGATATCCTACACAACAAACAAATTTCCATCGGAATATGTA
CCGACTGTTTTTGACAACTATGCAGTCACAGTTATGATTGGTGGAGAACCATATACTCTTGGACTTTTTG
ATACTGCAGGGCAAGAGGATTATGACAGATTACGACCGCTGAGTTATCCACAAACAGATGTATTTCTAGT
CTGTTTTTCAGTGGTCTCTCCATCTTCATTTGAAAACGTGAAAGAAAAGTGGGTGCCTGAGATAACTCAC
CACTGTCCAAAGACTCCTTTCTTGCTTGTTGGGACTCAAATTGATCTCAGAGATGACCCCTCTACTATTG
AGAAACTTGCCAAGAACAAACAGAAGCCTATCACTCCAGAGACTGCTGAAAAGCTGGCCCGTGACCTGAA
GGCTGTCAAGTATGTGGAGTGTTCTGCACTTACACAGAAAGGCCTAAAGAATGTATTTGACGAAGCAATA
TTGGCTGCCCTGGAGCCTCCAGAACCGAAGAAGAGCCGCAGGTGTGTGCTGCTATGAATTCTGCAGTCGA
CGGTA
