[The description below was written by a language model from this plasmid's Addgene catalogue record.]
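Description:
GFP-pCdc42 is a mammalian expression plasmid built on the Clontech pEGFP-C backbone (about 4.7 kb without insert), carrying a 576 bp human CDC42 coding sequence cloned by restriction enzymes downstream of, and in frame with, the backbone's EGFP. The result is a fusion protein with EGFP at the N terminus of Cdc42. This orientation leaves the C terminus of the GTPase free, which matters because Rho family proteins end in a CAAX motif that must be exposed to direct prenylation and the subsequent processing steps that govern membrane association. The plasmid is propagated in E. coli under kanamycin selection, and transfected mammalian cells can be selected with G418 through the neomycin resistance marker. In pEGFP-C series vectors a single resistance cassette generally provides both functions.

The record gives no feature table and does not name the promoter, polyadenylation signal or origins of replication. pEGFP-C family vectors conventionally drive the fusion from the CMV immediate-early promoter, but that is not confirmed here. The copy number is listed as unknown. The meaning of the "p" in the construct name is also not explained, and no mutations are noted, so the insert appears to correspond to the referenced human Cdc42 protein entry.

The associated study concerns how Rho family GTPases are modified and how they depend on CAAX-signalled posttranslational modification. In that context, the construct is suited to live or fixed-cell fluorescence imaging of Cdc42 subcellular localisation, for example when comparing distribution under conditions that perturb lipid modification, and to detecting the expressed protein through its EGFP tag.
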