Addgene plasmid #23240: GFP-pCdc42
Depositing lab: Channing Der. Depositing organization: University of North Carolina at Chapel Hill. Publication: Rho Family GTPase modification and dependence on CAAX motif-signaled posttranslational modification. Roberts PJ, Mitin N, Keller PJ, Chenette EJ, Madigan JP, Currin RO, Cox AD, Wilson O, Kirschmeier P, Der CJ. J Biol Chem. 2008 Sep 12. 283(37):25150-63. 10.1074/jbc.M800882200 PubMed 18614539.
Backbone
  Vector backbone: pEGFP-C
  Backbone manufacturer: Clontech
  Backbone size w/o insert (bp): 4700
  Vector type: Mammalian Expression
  Selectable markers: Neomycin (select with G418)
Growth in bacteria
  Bacterial resistance: Kanamycin, 50 μg/mL
  Growth temperature: 37°C
  Growth strain: DH5alpha
  Copy number: Unknown
Gene/Insert
  Gene/Insert name: Cdc42
  Species: H. sapiens (human)
  Insert size (bp): 576
  GenBank ID: NP_001782
  Entrez Gene: CDC42 (a.k.a. CDC42Hs, G25K, TKS)
  Tag / fusion protein: EGFP (N terminal on backbone)
  Cloning method: Restriction Enzyme
  Sequencing primers: 5′ EGFP-C
Terms and licenses: Academic/Nonprofit Terms; Industry Terms: Not Available to Industry
How to cite: GFP-pCdc42 was a gift from Channing Der (Addgene plasmid # 23240 ; http://n2t.net/addgene:23240 ; RRID:Addgene_23240)
